>Addgene plasmid #123821 | MTK4a_007 | addgene full sequence | sequence record 249765 | Addgene NGS Result
TCCTTAGCTCCTGAAAATCTCGATAACTCAAAAAATACGCCCGGTAGTGATCTTATTTCATTATGGTGAA
AGTTGGAACCTCTTACGTGCCCGATCAATCATGACCAAAATCCCTTAACGTGAGTTTTCGTTCCACTGAG
CGTCAGACCCCGTAGAAAAGATCAAAGGATCTTCTTGAGATCCTTTTTTTCTGCGCGTAATCTGCTGCTT
GCAAACAAAAAAACCACCGCTACCAGCGGTGGTTTGTTTGCCGGATCAAGAGCTACCAACTCTTTTTCCG
AAGGTAACTGGCTTCAGCAGAGCGCAGATACCAAATACTGTTCTTCTAGTGTAGCCGTAGTTAGGCCACC
ACTTCAAGAACTCTGTAGCACCGCCTACATACCTCGCTCTGCTAATCCTGTTACCAGTGGCTGCTGCCAG
TGGCGATAAGTCGTGTCTTACCGGGTTGGACTCAAGACGATAGTTACCGGATAAGGCGCAGCGGTCGGGC
TGAACGGGGGGTTCGTGCACACAGCCCAGCTTGGAGCGAACGACCTACACCGAACTGAGATACCTACAGC
GTGAGCTATGAGAAAGCGCCACGCTTCCCGAAGGGAGAAAGGCGGACAGGTATCCGGTAAGCGGCAGGGT
CGGAACAGGAGAGCGCACGAGGGAGCTTCCAGGGGGAAACGCCTGGTATCTTTATAGTCCTGTCGGGTTT
CGCCACCTCTGACTTGAGCGTCGATTTTTGTGATGCTCGTCAGGGGGGCGGAGCCTATGGAAAAACGCCA
GCAACGCGGCCTTTTTACGGTTCCTGGCCTTTTGCTGGCCTTTTGCTCACATGTTCTTTCCTGCGTTATC
CCCTGATTCTGTGGATAACCGTAGTCGGTCTCAATCCAGCAAGCTGTAACTCGAGTGGCTGAGACCAGAC
CAATAAAAAACGCCCGGCGGCAACCGAGCGTTCTGAACAAATCCAGATGGAGTTCTGAGGTCATTACTGG
ATCTATCAACAGGAGTCCAAGCGAGCTCGATATCAAATTACGCCCCGCCCTGCCACTCATCGCAGTACTG
TTGTAATTCATTAAGCATTCTGCCGACATGGAAGCCATCACAAACGGCATGATGAACCTGAATCGCCAGC
GGCATCAGCACCTTGTCGCCTTGCGTATAATATTTGCCCATGGTGAAAACGGGGGCGAAGAAGTTGTCCA
TATTGGCCACGTTTAAATCAAAACTGGTGAAACTCACCCAGGGATTGGCTGAAACGAAAAACATATTCTC
AATAAACCCTTTAGGGAAATAGGCCAGGTTTTCACCGTAACACGCCACATCTTGCGAATATATGTGTAGA
AACTGCCGGAAATCGTCGTGGTATTCACTCCAGAGCGATGAAAACGTTTCAGTTTGCTCATGGAAAACGG
TGTAACAAGGGTGAACACTATCCCATATCACCAGCTCACCGTCTTTCATTGCCATACGAAATTCCGGATG
AGCATTCATCAGGCGGGCAAGAATGTGAATAAAGGCCGGATAAAACTTGTGCTTATTTTTCTTTACGGTC
TTTAAAAAGGCCGTAATATCCAGCTGAACGGTCTGGTTATAGGTACATTGAGCAACTGACTGAAATGCCT
CAAAATGTTCTTTACGATGCCATTGGGATATATCAACGGTGGTATATCCAGTGATTTTTTTCTCCATTTT
AGCT
Features (pLannotate 1.2.2; 4 found; start..end, strand, type, name):
    175..763     +  rep_origin     ori: high-copy-number ColE1/pMB1/pBR322/pUC origin of replication
    913..947     -  terminator     lambda t0 terminator: minimal transcription terminator from phage lambda (Scholtissek and Grosse, 1987)
   1021..1677    -  CDS            cat: CAT_ECOLX - Experimental evidence at protein level: Swiss-Prot protein existence level 1. This enzyme is an effector of chloramphenicol resistance in bacteria. From Escherichia coli. This protein is used as a marker in many commonly used cloning vectors, such as pACYC184.
   1678..91      -  promoter       cat promoter (across the origin): promoter of the E. coli cat gene encoding chloramphenicol acetyltransferase
