[The description below was written by a language model from this plasmid's Addgene catalogue record and pLannotate feature annotations shown in this document.]
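Description:
MTK4a_007 is a small part-storage plasmid (about 1.7 kb) from the Mammalian Toolkit (MTK), a modular hierarchical cloning system for assembling genetic circuits for mammalian cells. It is built on the MTK0_027 part-entry backbone and, although catalogued as a mammalian expression vector, it carries no mammalian promoter, terminator or selection marker of its own. It is a bacterial carrier for a single standardized part that only becomes functional once assembled into a complete transcriptional unit. The plasmid is propagated in E. coli through a high-copy ColE1/pUC-type origin. Selection is by chloramphenicol, using the cat (chloramphenicol acetyltransferase) gene driven by its native promoter and followed by a lambda t0 terminator.

The payload is a synthetic PTS1, a peroxisome targeting sequence, formatted as a Type 4a part. In the MTK scheme this position is reserved for C-terminal coding sequences, so the part is meant to be fused in frame to the end of an upstream coding part, directing the resulting fusion protein to peroxisomes. This fits the general nature of PTS1 signals, which are short motifs that act at the extreme C-terminus of a protein. The insert was placed into the backbone using BsmBI sites that were destroyed in the process, as is typical of Type IIS domestication of parts. The automated feature table annotates only the backbone elements. The PTS1 insert itself is not called, presumably because it is so short, and it would lie in the unannotated region between the cat promoter and the origin. The construct is used as a building block for adding peroxisomal localization to proteins of interest in MTK-assembled mammalian expression constructs.
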