Addgene plasmid #123821: MTK4a_007
Purpose: Encodes Peroxisome Targeting Sequence as a Type 4a part to be used in the MTK system
Depositing lab: Hana El-Samad. Depositing organization: University of California, San Francisco (UCSF). Publication: A Toolkit for Rapid Modular Construction of Biological Circuits in Mammalian Cells. Fonseca JP, Bonny AR, Kumar GR, Ng AH, Town J, Wu QC, Aslankoohi E, Chen SY, Dods G, Harrigan P, Osimiri LC, Kistler AL, El-Samad H. ACS Synth Biol. 2019 Nov 15;8(11):2593-2606. doi: 10.1021/acssynbio.9b00322. Epub 2019 Nov 5. PubMed 31686495.
Backbone
  Vector backbone: MTK0_027
  Vector type: Mammalian Expression
Growth in bacteria
  Bacterial resistance: Chloramphenicol, 25 μg/mL
  Growth temperature: 37°C
  Growth strain: DH5alpha
  Copy number: Unknown
Gene/Insert
  Gene/Insert name: PTS1
  Species: Synthetic
  Cloning method: Restriction Enzyme; 5′ cloning site BsmBI (destroyed during cloning); 3′ cloning site BsmBI (destroyed during cloning)
Terms and licenses: Academic/Nonprofit Terms; Industry Terms: Not Available to Industry
Depositor comments: Type 4a parts are used for C-terminal coding sequences in the MTK system Please visit https://www.biorxiv.org/content/10.1101/506188v2 for BioRxiv preprint
How to cite: MTK4a_007 was a gift from Hana El-Samad (Addgene plasmid # 123821 ; http://n2t.net/addgene:123821 ; RRID:Addgene_123821)
